>Addgene plasmid #41924 | pAO139 (Apr LEU2 mrcl-AQ) | addgene partial sequence | sequence record 62758 | pGEX3
AAACGCGCGAGACGAAAGGGCCTCGTGATACGCCTATTTTTATAGGTTAATGTCATGATAATAATGGTTT
CTTAGGACGGATCGCTTGCCTGTAACTTACACGCGCCTCGTATCTTTTAATGATGGAATAATTTGGGAAT
TTACTCTGTGTTTATTTATTTTTATGTTTTGTATTTGGATTTTAGAAAGTAAATAAAGAAGGTAGAAGAG
TTACGGAATGAAGAAAAAAAAATAAACAAAGGTTTAAAAAATTTCAACAAAAAGCGTACTTTACATATAT
ATTTATTAGACAAGAAAAGCAGATTAAATAGATATACATTCGATTAACGATAAGTAAAATGTAAAATCAC
AGGATTTTCGTGTGTGGTCTTCTACACAGACAAGATGAAACAATTCGGCATTAATACCTGAGAGCAGGAA
GAGCAAGATAAAAGGTAGTATTTGTTGGCGATCCCCCTAGAGTCTTTTACATCTTCGGAAAACAAAAACT
ATTTTTTCTTTAATTTCTTTTTTTACTTTCTATTTTTAATTTATATATTTATATTAAAAAATTTAAATTA
TAATTATTTTTATAGCACGTGATGAAAAGGACCCAGGTGGCACTTTTCGGGGAAATGTGCGCGGAACCCC
TATTTGTTTATTTTTCTAAATACATTCAAATATGTATCCGCTCATGAGACAATAACCCTGATAAATGCTT
CAATAATATTGAAAAAGGAAGAGTATGAGTATTCAACATTTCCGTGTCGCCCTTATTCCCTTTTTTGCGG
CATTTTGCCTTCCTGTTTTTGCTCACCCAGAAACGCTGGTGAAAGTAAAAGATGCTGAAGATCAGTTGGG
TGCACGAGTGGGTTACATCGAACTGGATCTCA
