>Addgene plasmid #41924 | pAO139 (Apr LEU2 mrcl-AQ) | addgene partial sequence | sequence record 62762 | pRSII-F1 5'-CGGCATCAGAGCAGATTGTAC-3'
CGGACTACGTCGTTTAAGGCCGTTTCTGACAGAGTAAAATTCTTGAGGGAACTTTCACCATTATGGGAAA
TGGTTCAAGAAGGTATTGACTTAAACTCCATCAAATGGTCAGGTCATTGAGTGTTTTTTATTTGTTGTAT
TTTTTTTTTTTTAGAGAAAATCCTCCAATATATAAATTAGGAATCATAGTTTCATGATTTTCTGTTACAC
CTAACTTTTTGTGTGGTGCCCTCCTCCTTGTCAATATTAATGTTAAAGTGCAATTCTTTTTCCTTATCAC
GTTGAGCCATTAGTATCAATTTGCTTACCTGTATTCCTTTACATCCTCCTTTTTCTCCTTCTTGATAAAT
GTATGTAGATTGCGTATATAGTTTCGTCTACCCTATGAACATATTCCATTTTGTAATTTCGTGTCGTTTC
TATTATGAATTTCATTTATAAAGTTTATGTACAAATATCATAAAAAAAGAGAATCTTTTTAAGCAAGGAT
TTTCTTAACTTCTTCGGCGACAGCATCACCGACTTCGGTGGTACTGTTGGAACCACCTAAATCACCAGTT
CTGATACCTGCATCCAAAACCTTTTTAACTGCATCTTCAATGGCCTTACCTTCTTCAGGCAAGTTCAATG
ACAATTTCAACATCATTGCAGCAGACAAGATAGTGGCGATAGGGTTGACCTTATTCTTTGGCAAATCTGG
AGCAGAACCGTGGCATGGTTCGTACAAACCAAATGCGGTGTTCTTGTCTGGCAAAGAGGCCAAGGACGCA
GATGGCAACAAACCCAAGGAACCTGGGATAACGGAGGCTTCATCGGAGATGATATCACCAAACATGTTGC
TGGTGATTATAATACCATTTAGGTGGGTTGGGTTCTTAACTA
