[The description below was written by a language model from this plasmid's Addgene catalogue record.]
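Description:
pAO139 is a yeast–E. coli shuttle plasmid built on the pRS415 backbone, a member of the pRS series that is generally known as a low-copy centromeric (CEN/ARS) vector. It is propagated in E. coli under ampicillin selection and is maintained in Saccharomyces cerevisiae through the LEU2 auxotrophic marker, which allows selection in leu2 strains on medium lacking leucine. The depositor notes a D304N substitution in the LEU2 coding sequence that is not thought to affect marker function.

The insert is the budding yeast gene MRC1 (Mediator of the Replication Checkpoint) carrying the mutant allele designated mrc1-AQ, cloned by restriction digestion between SalI and PacI sites. The record does not spell out the individual substitutions in this allele. The name and the associated publication, which concerns Mrc1 phosphorylation in response to replication stress and activation of Rad53, suggest a version in which checkpoint-kinase phosphorylation sites have been altered, but this is an inference rather than something stated in the fields. The promoter driving expression is also not stated, so it is unclear from the record whether the native MRC1 regulatory sequences are included, and no epitope tags or reporters are listed.

Given this context, the plasmid is suited to expressing the mutant Mrc1 protein in yeast, for example in complementation experiments comparing it with wild-type MRC1. Such comparisons can separate Mrc1's checkpoint signalling role from its function as a replication fork component. No feature table was supplied, so the description rests on the catalogue fields alone.
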