Addgene plasmid #41924: pAO139 (Apr LEU2 mrcl-AQ)
Depositing lab: Stephen Elledge. Depositing organization: Baylor College of Medicine. Publication: Mrc1 is a replication fork component whose phosphorylation in response to DNA replication stress activates Rad53. Osborn AJ, Elledge SJ. Genes Dev. 2003 Jul 15;17(14):1755-67. 10.1101/gad.1098303 PubMed 12865299.
Backbone
  Vector backbone: pRS415
  Backbone manufacturer: Stratagene
  Backbone size w/o insert (bp): 6021
  Selectable markers: LEU2
Growth in bacteria
  Bacterial resistance: Ampicillin, 100 μg/mL
  Growth temperature: 37°C
  Growth strain: DH5alpha
  Copy number: Unknown
Gene/Insert
  Gene/Insert name: Mediator of the Replication Checkpoint (alt name: MRC1)
  Species: S. cerevisiae (budding yeast)
  Mutation: MRC1AQ
  Cloning method: Restriction Enzyme; 5′ cloning site Sal1 (unknown if destroyed); 3′ cloning site Pac1 (unknown if destroyed)
  Sequencing primers: 5′ M13_forward20_primer
Terms and licenses: Academic/Nonprofit Terms; Industry Terms: Not Available to Industry
Depositor comments: There is a D304N mutation in LEU, relative to aa1 in LEU, it is not thought to affect function.
How to cite: pAO139 (Apr LEU2 mrcl-AQ) was a gift from Stephen Elledge (Addgene plasmid # 41924 ; http://n2t.net/addgene:41924 ; RRID:Addgene_41924)
